Addgene plasmid #108382: xCas9(3.7)-ABE(7.10)
Purpose: Mammalian expression vector for xCas9(3.7)-ABE
Depositing lab: David Liu. Publication: Evolved Cas9 variants with broad PAM compatibility and high DNA specificity. Hu JH, Miller SM, Geurts MH, Tang W, Chen L, Sun N, Zeina CM, Gao X, Rees HA, Lin Z, Liu DR. Nature. 2018 Feb 28. pii: nature26155. doi: 10.1038/nature26155. PubMed 29512652.
Backbone
  Vector backbone: pCMV
  Vector type: Mammalian Expression
Growth in bacteria
  Bacterial resistance: Ampicillin, 100 μg/mL
  Growth temperature: 37°C
  Growth strain: Mach1
  Copy number: High Copy
Gene/Insert
  Gene/Insert name: xCas9(3.7)-ABE(7.10) (alt name: TadA-linker(32aa)-TadA*(7.10)-linker(32aa)-nxCas9(3.7)-NLS)
  Species: Synthetic
  Insert size (bp): 5361
  Mutation: A262T, R324L, S409I, E480K, E543D, M694I, E1219V
  Tag / fusion protein: NLS (N terminal on insert)
  Cloning method: Gibson Cloning
  Sequencing primers: 5′ CMV Forward; 3′ M13
Terms and licenses: Academic/Nonprofit Terms; Industry Terms: Not Available to Industry
How to cite: xCas9(3.7)-ABE(7.10) was a gift from David Liu (Addgene plasmid # 108382 ; http://n2t.net/addgene:108382 ; RRID:Addgene_108382)
