[The description below was written by a language model from this plasmid's Addgene catalogue record and pLannotate feature annotations shown in this document.]
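Description:
xCas9(3.7)-ABE(7.10) is a mammalian expression plasmid of about 8.8 kb built on a pCMV backbone. It encodes an adenine base editor that uses the evolved xCas9(3.7) variant of Streptococcus pyogenes Cas9. In bacteria it is maintained through a high-copy ColE1/pUC-type origin and selected with ampicillin via the β-lactamase gene and its native promoter. Small remnants of a lac promoter/operator region, a lacI fragment, a pBluescript polylinker fragment, an SV40 promoter fragment and a bom fragment are annotated in the backbone. These appear to be cloning-vector leftovers rather than functional parts. No mammalian selection marker is annotated.

The roughly 5.4 kb synthetic insert is driven by the human CMV immediate-early enhancer and promoter and terminated by the bovine growth hormone polyadenylation signal. A T7 promoter sits just upstream of the coding region and could support in vitro transcription. The open reading frame fuses wild-type E. coli TadA through a 32-residue linker to the evolved deoxyadenosine deaminase TadA*(7.10). A second 32-residue linker joins this to a nickase form of xCas9(3.7) with a nuclear localization signal. The insert name places the NLS at the C-terminal end, whereas the tag field lists it as N-terminal. The Cas9 portion carries A262T, R324L, S409I, E480K, E543D, M694I and E1219V, the substitutions recorded for xCas9(3.7), which is described as having broad PAM compatibility. The automated annotation describes the Cas9 feature as generating double-strand breaks, but the insert name designates a nickase.

No guide RNA cassette is annotated, so a guide would need to be supplied separately. The plasmid is used for transient expression in mammalian cells to make targeted A•T to G•C conversions at sites with a wider range of PAMs.
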