Features (pLannotate 1.2.2; 16 found; start..end, strand, type, name):
     19..398     +  enhancer       CMV enhancer: human cytomegalovirus immediate early enhancer
    399..602     +  promoter       CMV promoter: human cytomegalovirus (CMV) immediate early promoter
    644..662     +  promoter       T7 promoter: promoter for bacteriophage T7 RNA polymerase
    676..1866    +  CDS            ABE(7.10): adenine base editor comprising wild-type E. coli TadA fused to the evolved TadA*(7.10) mutant (Gaudelli et al., 2017)
   1867..5967    +  CDS            xCas9-3.7: Streptococcus pyogenes Cas9 mutant with broad PAM compatibility (Hu et al., 2018) generates RNA-guided double strand breaks in DNA
   6088..6312    +  polyA_signal   bGH poly(A) signal: bovine growth hormone polyadenylation signal
   6316..6337    +  promoter       SV40 promoter (fragment): SV40 enhancer and early promoter
   6342..6358    +  misc_feature   MCS (fragment): pBluescript multiple cloning site
   6407..6423    -  protein_bind   lac operator: The lac repressor binds to the lac operator to inhibit transcription in E. coli. This inhibition can be relieved by adding lactose or isopropyl-β-D-thiogalactopyranoside (IPTG). lac repressor encoded by lacI
   6431..6461    -  promoter       lac promoter: promoter for the E. coli lac operon
   6476..6497    -  protein_bind   CAP binding site: CAP binding activates transcription in the presence of cAMP. E. coli catabolite activator protein
   6510..6602    -  CDS            lacI (fragment): lac repressor; lacI; The lac repressor binds to the lac operator to inhibit transcription in E. coli. This inhibition can be relieved by adding lactose or isopropyl-β-D-thiogalactopyranoside (IPTG).
   6785..7373    -  rep_origin     ori: high-copy-number ColE1/pMB1/pBR322/pUC origin of replication
   7544..8404    -  CDS            AmpR: β-lactamase; bla; confers resistance to ampicillin, carbenicillin, and related antibiotics
   8405..8509    -  promoter       AmpR promoter: bla
   8580..8624    -  misc_feature   bom (fragment): basis of mobility region from pBR322
>Addgene plasmid #108382 | xCas9(3.7)-ABE(7.10) | addgene full sequence | sequence record 227812 | Addgene NGS Result
GGGCCAGATATACGCGTTGACATTGATTATTGACTAGTTATTAATAGTAATCAATTACGGGGTCATTAGT
TCATAGCCCATATATGGAGTTCCGCGTTACATAACTTACGGTAAATGGCCCGCCTGGCTGACCGCCCAAC
GACCCCCGCCCATTGACGTCAATAATGACGTATGTTCCCATAGTAACGCCAATAGGGACTTTCCATTGAC
GTCAATGGGTGGAGTATTTACGGTAAACTGCCCACTTGGCAGTACATCAAGTGTATCATATGCCAAGTAC
GCCCCCTATTGACGTCAATGACGGTAAATGGCCCGCCTGGCATTATGCCCAGTACATGACCTTATGGGAC
TTTCCTACTTGGCAGTACATCTACGTATTAGTCATCGCTATTACCATGGTGATGCGGTTTTGGCAGTACA
TCAATGGGCGTGGATAGCGGTTTGACTCACGGGGATTTCCAAGTCTCCACCCCATTGACGTCAATGGGAG
TTTGTTTTGGCACCAAAATCAACGGGACTTTCCAAAATGTCGTAACAACTCCGCCCCATTGACGCAAATG
GGCGGTAGGCGTGTACGGTGGGAGGTCTATATAAGCAGAGCTGGTTTAGTGAACCGTCAGATCCGCTAGA
GATCCGCGGCCGCTAATACGACTCACTATAGGGAGAGCCGCCACCATGTCCGAAGTCGAGTTTTCCCATG
AGTACTGGATGAGACACGCATTGACTCTCGCAAAGAGGGCTTGGGATGAACGCGAGGTGCCCGTGGGGGC
AGTACTCGTGCATAACAATCGCGTAATCGGCGAAGGTTGGAATAGGCCGATCGGACGCCACGACCCCACT
GCACATGCGGAAATCATGGCCCTTCGACAGGGAGGGCTTGTGATGCAGAATTATCGACTTATCGATGCGA
CGCTGTACGTCACGCTTGAACCTTGCGTAATGTGCGCGGGAGCTATGATTCACTCCCGCATTGGACGAGT
TGTATTCGGTGCCCGCGACGCCAAGACGGGTGCCGCAGGTTCACTGATGGACGTGCTGCATCACCCAGGC
ATGAACCACCGGGTAGAAATCACAGAAGGCATATTGGCGGACGAATGTGCGGCGCTGTTGTCCGACTTTT
TTCGCATGCGGAGGCAGGAGATCAAGGCCCAGAAAAAAGCACAATCCTCTACTGACTCTGGTGGTTCTTC
TGGTGGTTCTAGCGGCAGCGAGACTCCCGGGACCTCAGAGTCCGCCACACCCGAAAGTTCTGGTGGTTCT
TCTGGTGGTTCTTCCGAAGTCGAGTTTTCCCATGAGTACTGGATGAGACACGCATTGACTCTCGCAAAGA
GGGCTCGAGATGAACGCGAGGTGCCCGTGGGGGCAGTACTCGTGCTCAACAATCGCGTAATCGGCGAAGG
TTGGAATAGGGCAATCGGACTCCACGACCCCACTGCACATGCGGAAATCATGGCCCTTCGACAGGGAGGG
CTTGTGATGCAGAATTATCGACTTATCGATGCGACGCTGTACGTCACGTTTGAACCTTGCGTAATGTGCG
CGGGAGCTATGATTCACTCCCGCATTGGACGAGTTGTATTCGGTGTTCGCAACGCCAAGACGGGTGCCGC
AGGTTCACTGATGGACGTGCTGCATTACCCAGGCATGAACCACCGGGTAGAAATCACAGAAGGCATATTG
GCGGACGAATGTGCGGCGCTGTTGTGTTACTTTTTTCGCATGCCCAGGCAGGTCTTTAACGCCCAGAAAA
AAGCACAATCCTCTACTGACTCTGGTGGTTCTTCTGGTGGTTCTAGCGGCAGCGAGACTCCCGGGACCTC
AGAGTCCGCCACACCCGAAAGTTCTGGTGGTTCTTCTGGTGGTTCTGACAAGAAGTACTCCATTGGGCTC
GCTATCGGCACAAACAGCGTCGGCTGGGCCGTCATTACGGACGAGTACAAGGTGCCGAGCAAAAAATTCA
AAGTTCTGGGCAATACCGATCGCCACAGCATAAAGAAGAACCTCATTGGCGCCCTCCTGTTCGACTCCGG
GGAGACGGCCGAAGCCACGCGGCTCAAAAGAACAGCACGGCGCAGATATACCCGCAGAAAGAATCGGATC
TGCTACCTGCAGGAGATCTTTAGTAATGAGATGGCTAAGGTGGATGACTCTTTCTTCCATAGGCTGGAGG
AGTCCTTTTTGGTGGAGGAGGATAAAAAGCACGAGCGCCACCCAATCTTTGGCAATATCGTGGACGAGGT
GGCGTACCATGAAAAGTACCCAACCATATATCATCTGAGGAAGAAGCTTGTAGACAGTACTGATAAGGCT
GACTTGCGGTTGATCTATCTCGCGCTGGCGCATATGATCAAATTTCGGGGACACTTCCTCATCGAGGGGG
ACCTGAACCCAGACAACAGCGATGTCGACAAACTCTTTATCCAACTGGTTCAGACTTACAATCAGCTTTT
CGAAGAGAACCCGATCAACGCATCCGGAGTTGACGCCAAAGCAATCCTGAGCGCTAGGCTGTCCAAATCC
CGGCGGCTCGAAAACCTCATCGCACAGCTCCCTGGGGAGAAGAAGAACGGCCTGTTTGGTAATCTTATCG
CCCTGTCCCTCGGGCTGACCCCCAACTTTAAATCTAACTTCGACCTGGCCGAAGATACCAAGCTTCAACT
GAGCAAAGACACCTACGATGATGATCTCGACAATCTGCTGGCCCAGATCGGCGACCAGTACGCAGACCTT
TTTTTGGCGGCAAAGAACCTGTCAGACGCCATTCTGCTGAGTGATATTCTGCGAGTGAACACGGAGATCA
CCAAAGCTCCGCTGAGCGCTAGTATGATCAAGCTCTATGATGAGCACCACCAAGACTTGACTTTGCTGAA
GGCCCTTGTCAGACAGCAACTGCCTGAGAAGTACAAGGAAATTTTCTTCGATCAGTCTAAAAATGGCTAC
GCCGGATACATTGACGGCGGAGCAAGCCAGGAGGAATTTTACAAATTTATTAAGCCCATCTTGGAAAAAA
TGGACGGCACCGAGGAGCTGCTGGTAAAGCTTAACAGAGAAGATCTGTTGCGCAAACAGCGCACTTTCGA
CAATGGAATCATCCCCCACCAGATTCACCTGGGCGAACTGCACGCTATCCTCAGGCGGCAAGAGGATTTC
TACCCCTTTTTGAAAGATAACAGGGAAAAGATTGAGAAAATCCTCACATTTCGGATACCCTACTATGTAG
GCCCCCTCGCCCGGGGAAATTCCAGATTCGCGTGGATGACTCGCAAATCAGAAGAGACCATCACTCCCTG
GAACTTCGAGAAAGTCGTGGATAAGGGGGCCTCTGCCCAGTCCTTCATCGAAAGGATGACTAACTTTGAT
AAAAATCTGCCTAACGAAAAGGTGCTTCCTAAACACTCTCTGCTGTACGAGTACTTCACAGTTTATAACG
AGCTCACCAAGGTCAAATACGTCACAGAAGGGATGAGAAAGCCAGCATTCCTGTCTGGAGATCAGAAGAA
AGCTATTGTGGACCTCCTCTTCAAGACGAACCGGAAAGTTACCGTGAAACAGCTCAAAGAAGACTATTTC
AAAAAGATTGAATGTTTCGACTCTGTTGAAATCAGCGGAGTGGAGGATCGCTTCAACGCATCCCTGGGAA
CGTATCACGATCTCCTGAAAATCATTAAAGACAAGGACTTCCTGGACAATGAGGAGAACGAGGACATTCT
TGAGGACATTGTCCTCACCCTTACGTTGTTTGAAGATAGGGAGATGATTGAAGAACGCTTGAAAACTTAC
GCTCATCTCTTCGACGACAAAGTCATGAAGCAGCTCAAGAGGCGCCGATATACAGGATGGGGGCGGCTGT
CAAGAAAACTGATCAATGGGATCCGAGACAAGCAGAGTGGAAAGACAATCCTGGATTTTCTTAAGTCCGA
TGGATTTGCCAACCGGAACTTCATTCAGTTGATCCATGATGACTCTCTCACCTTTAAGGAGGACATCCAG
AAAGCACAAGTTTCTGGCCAGGGGGACAGTCTTCACGAGCACATCGCTAATCTTGCAGGTAGCCCAGCTA
TCAAAAAGGGAATACTGCAGACCGTTAAGGTCGTGGATGAACTCGTCAAAGTAATGGGAAGGCATAAGCC
CGAGAATATCGTTATCGAGATGGCCCGAGAGAACCAAACCACCCAGAAGGGACAGAAGAACAGTAGGGAA
AGGATGAAGAGGATTGAAGAGGGTATAAAAGAACTGGGGTCCCAAATCCTTAAGGAACACCCAGTTGAAA
ACACCCAGCTTCAGAATGAGAAGCTCTACCTGTACTACCTGCAGAACGGCAGGGACATGTACGTGGATCA
GGAACTGGACATCAATCGGCTCTCCGACTACGACGTGGATCATATCGTGCCCCAGTCTTTTCTCAAAGAT
GATTCTATTGATAATAAAGTGTTGACAAGATCCGATAAAAACAGAGGGAAGAGTGATAACGTCCCCTCAG
AAGAAGTTGTCAAGAAAATGAAAAATTATTGGCGGCAGCTGCTGAACGCCAAACTGATCACACAACGGAA
GTTCGATAATCTGACTAAGGCTGAACGAGGTGGCCTGTCTGAGTTGGATAAAGCCGGTTTCATCAAAAGG
CAGCTTGTTGAGACACGCCAGATCACCAAGCACGTGGCCCAAATTCTCGATTCACGCATGAACACCAAGT
ACGATGAAAATGACAAACTGATTCGAGAGGTGAAAGTTATTACTCTGAAGTCTAAGCTGGTCTCAGATTT
CAGAAAGGACTTTCAGTTTTATAAGGTGAGAGAGATCAACAATTACCACCATGCGCATGATGCCTACCTG
AATGCAGTGGTAGGCACTGCACTTATCAAAAAATATCCCAAGCTTGAATCTGAATTTGTTTACGGAGACT
ATAAAGTGTACGATGTTAGGAAAATGATCGCAAAGTCTGAGCAGGAAATAGGCAAGGCCACCGCTAAGTA
CTTCTTTTACAGCAATATTATGAATTTTTTCAAGACCGAGATTACACTGGCCAATGGAGAGATTCGGAAG
CGACCACTTATCGAAACAAACGGAGAAACAGGAGAAATCGTGTGGGACAAGGGTAGGGATTTCGCGACAG
TCCGGAAGGTCCTGTCCATGCCGCAGGTGAACATCGTTAAAAAGACCGAAGTACAGACCGGAGGCTTCTC
CAAGGAAAGTATCCTCCCGAAAAGGAACAGCGACAAGCTGATCGCACGCAAAAAAGATTGGGACCCCAAG
AAATACGGCGGATTCGATTCTCCTACAGTCGCTTACAGTGTACTGGTTGTGGCTAAAGTGGAGAAAGGGA
AGTCTAAAAAACTCAAAAGCGTCAAGGAACTGCTGGGCATCACAATCATGGAGCGATCAAGCTTCGAAAA
AAACCCCATCGACTTTCTCGAGGCGAAAGGATATAAAGAGGTCAAAAAAGACCTCATCATTAAGCTTCCC
AAGTACTCTCTCTTTGAGCTTGAAAACGGCCGGAAACGAATGCTCGCTAGTGCGGGCGTGCTGCAGAAAG
GTAACGAGCTGGCACTGCCCTCTAAATACGTTAATTTCTTGTATCTGGCCAGCCACTATGAAAAGCTCAA
AGGGTCTCCCGAAGATAATGAGCAGAAGCAGCTGTTCGTGGAACAACACAAACACTACCTTGATGAGATC
ATCGAGCAAATAAGCGAATTCTCCAAAAGAGTGATCCTCGCCGACGCTAACCTCGATAAGGTGCTTTCTG
CTTACAATAAGCACAGGGATAAGCCCATCAGGGAGCAGGCAGAAAACATTATCCACTTGTTTACTCTGAC
CAACTTGGGCGCGCCTGCAGCCTTCAAGTACTTCGACACTACCATAGACAGAAAGCGGTACACCTCTACA
AAGGAGGTCCTGGACGCCACACTGATTCATCAGTCAATTACGGGGCTCTATGAAACAAGAATCGACCTCT
CTCAGCTCGGTGGAGACGAGGGAGCTGATAAGCGCACCGCCGATGGTTCCGAGTTCGAAAGCCCCAAGAA
GAAGAGGAAAGTCTAACCGGTCATCATCACCATCACCATTGAGTTTAAACCCGCTGATCAGCCTCGACTG
TGCCTTCTAGTTGCCAGCCATCTGTTGTTTGCCCCTCCCCCGTGCCTTCCTTGACCCTGGAAGGTGCCAC
TCCCACTGTCCTTTCCTAATAAAATGAGGAAATTGCATCGCATTGTCTGAGTAGGTGTCATTCTATTCTG
GGGGGTGGGGTGGGGCAGGACAGCAAGGGGGAGGATTGGGAAGACAATAGCAGGCATGCTGGGGATGCGG
TGGGCTCTATGGCTTCTGAGGCGGAAAGAACCAGCTGGGGCTCGATACCGTCGACCTCTAGCTAGAGCTT
GGCGTAATCATGGTCATAGCTGTTTCCTGTGTGAAATTGTTATCCGCTCACAATTCCACACAACATACGA
GCCGGAAGCATAAAGTGTAAAGCCTAGGGTGCCTAATGAGTGAGCTAACTCACATTAATTGCGTTGCGCT
CACTGCCCGCTTTCCAGTCGGGAAACCTGTCGTGCCAGCTGCATTAATGAATCGGCCAACGCGCGGGGAG
AGGCGGTTTGCGTATTGGGCGCTCTTCCGCTTCCTCGCTCACTGACTCGCTGCGCTCGGTCGTTCGGCTG
CGGCGAGCGGTATCAGCTCACTCAAAGGCGGTAATACGGTTATCCACAGAATCAGGGGATAACGCAGGAA
AGAACATGTGAGCAAAAGGCCAGCAAAAGGCCAGGAACCGTAAAAAGGCCGCGTTGCTGGCGTTTTTCCA
TAGGCTCCGCCCCCCTGACGAGCATCACAAAAATCGACGCTCAAGTCAGAGGTGGCGAAACCCGACAGGA
CTATAAAGATACCAGGCGTTTCCCCCTGGAAGCTCCCTCGTGCGCTCTCCTGTTCCGACCCTGCCGCTTA
CCGGATACCTGTCCGCCTTTCTCCCTTCGGGAAGCGTGGCGCTTTCTCATAGCTCACGCTGTAGGTATCT
CAGTTCGGTGTAGGTCGTTCGCTCCAAGCTGGGCTGTGTGCACGAACCCCCCGTTCAGCCCGACCGCTGC
GCCTTATCCGGTAACTATCGTCTTGAGTCCAACCCGGTAAGACACGACTTATCGCCACTGGCAGCAGCCA
CTGGTAACAGGATTAGCAGAGCGAGGTATGTAGGCGGTGCTACAGAGTTCTTGAAGTGGTGGCCTAACTA
CGGCTACACTAGAAGAACAGTATTTGGTATCTGCGCTCTGCTGAAGCCAGTTACCTTCGGAAAAAGAGTT
GGTAGCTCTTGATCCGGCAAACAAACCACCGCTGGTAGCGGTGGTTTTTTTGTTTGCAAGCAGCAGATTA
CGCGCAGAAAAAAAGGATCTCAAGAAGATCCTTTGATCTTTTCTACGGGGTCTGACGCTCAGTGGAACGA
AAACTCACGTTAAGGGATTTTGGTCATGAGATTATCAAAAAGGATCTTCACCTAGATCCTTTTAAATTAA
AAATGAAGTTTTAAATCAATCTAAAGTATATATGAGTAAACTTGGTCTGACAGTTACCAATGCTTAATCA
GTGAGGCACCTATCTCAGCGATCTGTCTATTTCGTTCATCCATAGTTGCCTGACTCCCCGTCGTGTAGAT
AACTACGATACGGGAGGGCTTACCATCTGGCCCCAGTGCTGCAATGATACCGCGAGACCCACGCTCACCG
GCTCCAGATTTATCAGCAATAAACCAGCCAGCCGGAAGGGCCGAGCGCAGAAGTGGTCCTGCAACTTTAT
CCGCCTCCATCCAGTCTATTAATTGTTGCCGGGAAGCTAGAGTAAGTAGTTCGCCAGTTAATAGTTTGCG
CAACGTTGTTGCCATTGCTACAGGCATCGTGGTGTCACGCTCGTCGTTTGGTATGGCTTCATTCAGCTCC
GGTTCCCAACGATCAAGGCGAGTTACATGATCCCCCATGTTGTGCAAAAAAGCGGTTAGCTCCTTCGGTC
CTCCGATCGTTGTCAGAAGTAAGTTGGCCGCAGTGTTATCACTCATGGTTATGGCAGCACTGCATAATTC
TCTTACTGTCATGCCATCCGTAAGATGCTTTTCTGTGACTGGTGAGTACTCAACCAAGTCATTCTGAGAA
TAGTGTATGCGGCGACCGAGTTGCTCTTGCCCGGCGTCAATACGGGATAATACCGCGCCACATAGCAGAA
CTTTAAAAGTGCTCATCATTGGAAAACGTTCTTCGGGGCGAAAACTCTCAAGGATCTTACCGCTGTTGAG
ATCCAGTTCGATGTAACCCACTCGTGCACCCAACTGATCTTCAGCATCTTTTACTTTCACCAGCGTTTCT
GGGTGAGCAAAAACAGGAAGGCAAAATGCCGCAAAAAAGGGAATAAGGGCGACACGGAAATGTTGAATAC
TCATACTCTTCCTTTTTCAATATTATTGAAGCATTTATCAGGGTTATTGTCTCATGAGCGGATACATATT
TGAATGTATTTAGAAAAATAAACAAATAGGGGTTCCGCGCACATTTCCCCGAAAAGTGCCACCTGACGTC
GACGGATCGGGAGATCGATCTCCCGATCCCCTAGGGTCGACTCTCAGTACAATCTGCTCTGATGCCGCAT
AGTTAAGCCAGTATCTGCTCCCTGCTTGTGTGTTGGAGGTCGCTGAGTAGTGCGCGAGCAAAATTTAAGC
TACAACAAGGCAAGGCTTGACCGACAATTGCATGAAGAATCTGCTTAGGGTTAGGCGTTTTGCGCTGCTT
CGCGATGTAC
